Addgene plasmid #12800: DCT.VV.Orf112
Purpose: This plasmid was designed for screening purposes and may contain discrepancies relative to the current canonical GenBank version of the gene.
Depositing lab: Jack Bennink & Jon Yewdell. Depositing organization: National Institute of Allergy and Infectious Diseases (NIAID). Publication: Identification of poxvirus CD8+ T cell determinants to enable rational design and characterization of smallpox vaccines. Tscharke DC, Karupiah G, Zhou J, Palmore T, Irvine KR, Haeryfar SM, Williams S, Sidney J, Sette A, Bennink JR, Yewdell JW. J Exp Med. 2005 January 3; 201(1): 95–104. 10.1084/jem.20041912 PubMed 15623576.
Backbone
  Vector backbone: pcDNA 3.1D V5-His-TOPO
  Backbone manufacturer: Invitrogen
  Backbone size w/o insert (bp): 5514
  Vector type: Mammalian Expression
  Selectable markers: Neomycin (select with G418)
Growth in bacteria
  Bacterial resistance: Ampicillin, 100 μg/mL
  Growth temperature: 37°C
  Growth strain: DH5alpha
  Copy number: High Copy
Gene/Insert
  Gene/Insert name: VV.Orf112 (alt name: VV_WR_206)
  Species: Vaccinia Virus
  Insert size (bp): 573
  Cloning method: Restriction Enzyme; 5′ cloning site BamHI (not destroyed); 3′ cloning site BamHI (not destroyed)
  Sequencing primers: 5′ Universal T7
Terms and licenses: Academic/Nonprofit Terms; Industry Terms: Not Available to Industry
Depositor comments: Please see the Vaccinia kit page ( https://www.addgene.org/vvorf/ ) for more information. The kit page contains the supplemental VVOrfData spreadsheet, which includes important information about this plasmid. The plasmid and insert names provided here relate only to this library. The name of the ORF (if present) in VACV strain Copenhagen and the name of the ORF (if annotated) in VACV strain WR sequence can be found in VVOrfData spreadsheet. Please note that the amino acid sequence given for each ORF in the spreadsheet may contain some errors. Additionally, changes from the expected sequence may be present in these plasmids. Please see Addgene's quality control sequence and sequencing notes in the VVOrfData spreadsheet before ordering this plasmid.
How to cite: DCT.VV.Orf112 was a gift from Jack Bennink & Jon Yewdell (Addgene plasmid # 12800 ; http://n2t.net/addgene:12800 ; RRID:Addgene_12800)
