[The description below was written by a language model from this plasmid's Addgene catalogue record.]
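Description:
DCT.VV.Orf112 is a mammalian expression plasmid built on the commercial pcDNA 3.1D V5-His-TOPO backbone (about 5.5 kb without insert) and carrying a 573 bp vaccinia virus open reading frame, designated VV.Orf112 within its library and also listed as VV_WR_206. It is maintained in E. coli as a high-copy plasmid under ampicillin selection, and it carries a neomycin resistance marker so that transfected mammalian cells can be selected with G418. The record lists BamHI at both the 5′ and 3′ ends of the insert, with both sites preserved, and a universal T7 primer for sequencing into the insert from the 5′ side. No feature table is provided, so the promoter and any tags are not explicitly recorded. Vectors of this backbone family generally drive expression from a CMV promoter and offer C-terminal V5 and polyhistidine epitopes, but the record does not say whether the ORF is in frame with those tags.

The plasmid is one member of a library of individually cloned vaccinia ORFs made for screening, associated with work identifying poxvirus CD8+ T cell determinants to inform the design and characterization of smallpox vaccines. In such a screen, each viral ORF is expressed in mammalian cells so that its product can be tested for recognition by virus-specific T cells. The depositors caution that these clones were made for screening rather than as reference sequences. The insert may differ from the canonical GenBank version of the gene, and the plasmid and insert names are specific to this library. A supplementary spreadsheet that accompanies the collection gives the corresponding ORF names in the Copenhagen and WR strains, along with sequencing notes.
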