>Addgene plasmid #12800 | DCT.VV.Orf112 | addgene partial sequence | sequence record 19195 | T7 5'-TAATACGACTCACTATAGGG-3'
CCGAGCTCGGATCCAGTACCCTTCACCGAATTCCAGCTGACCACCATGATGATATACGGATTAATAGCGT
GTCTTATATTCGTGACTTCATCCATCGCTAGTCCACTTTATATTCCCGTTATTCCACCCATTTCGGAAGA
TAAATCGTTCAATAGTGTAGAGGTATTAGTTTCCTTGTTTAGAGATGACCAAAAAGACTATACGGTAACT
TCTCAGTTCAATAACTACACTATCGATACCAAAGACTGGACTATCGGCGTACTATCCACACCTGATGGTT
TGGATATACCATTGACTAATATAACTTATTGGTCACGGTTTACTATAGGTCGTGCATTGTTCAAATCAGA
GTCTGAGGATATTTTCCAAAAGAAAATGAGTATTCTAGGTGTTTCTATAGAATGTAAGAAGTCGTCGACA
TTACTTACTTTTTTGACCGTGCGTAAAATGACTCGAGTATTTAATAAATTTCCAGATATGGCTTATTATC
GAGGAGACTGTTTAAAAGCCGTTTATGTAACAATGACTTATAAAAATACTAAAACTGGAGAGACTGATTA
CACGTACCTCTCTAATGGGGGGGTTGCCTGCATACTATCGTAATGGGGTCGATGGTTGAGCAATTCCCGG
GGATCCGAATAAAGGGTCAAGACAATTCTGCAGATATCCAGCACAGTGGCGGCCGCTCGAGTCTAGAGGG
GCCGCGGTTCGAAGGTAAGCCTATCCCTAACCCTCTCCTCGGTCTCG
